>Addgene plasmid #105268 | YIplac211-SEC7-msCFPx6 | depositor full sequence | sequence record 200087 | YIplac211-SEC7-msCFPx6 sequence 10447 bps
TCGCGCGTTTCGGTGATGACGGTGAAAACCTCTGACACATGCAGCTCCCGGAGACGGTCACAGCTTGTCT
GTAAGCGGATGCCGGGAGCAGACAAGCCCGTCAGGGCGCGTCAGCGGGTGTTGGCGGGTGTCGGGGCTGG
CTTAACTATGCGGCATCAGAGCAGATTGTACTGAGAGTGCACCATATGCGGTGTGAAATACCGCACAGAT
GCGTAAGGAGAAAATACCGCATCAGGCGCCATTCGCCATTCAGGCTGCGCAACTGTTGGGAAGGGCGATC
GGTGCGGGCCTCTTCGCTATTACGCCAGCTGGCGAAAGGGGGATGTGCTGCAAGGCGATTAAGTTGGGTA
ACGCCAGGGTTTTCCCAGTCACGACGTTGTAAAACGACGGCCAGTGAATTCTATTGTTGTCAAATGTGTT
TTACAGCTTTTGATGATAGAGCTGCTCAACGAATTATTCGAGAACGAAGATTTTGCCCACTGTATCCCTT
ACAAGGAAGCCATTAGAATTACAAGATTGTTGGAGAAATCGTACGAATTTTCTCGTGACTTTAATGAAGA
TTATGGGTTAAGAACAAGACTAGTAGAGGCTCGTGTAGTTGATAAAATACCAAACCTGTTGAAACAAGAA
ACGAGTGCTGCTGCAGTTCTCCTTGACATTATGTTTCAGTTGTATCTGAACGATGATGAGAAGAAGGCTG
ATTTAATAACTCGTCTGATCACCATTTGCATCCAGGTCGTAGAGGGTTATGTTTCTTTGGATGATAGAAC
CATGGAACGTAGTATCAATGCCTGGCGTTCAGTGATAGTTGAAATATTACAAGGTTACTACGAATTTGAT
GATGAAGACTTTAGACTATACTGTCCTGCTATGTATGCTCTGGTGATTCAAATATTAGATAAGAGCGTTC
CAACGGAGTTGAGACATGCTATAAAACAATTTCTAAGCAGAGTTGGTGAATTATACCTTTCTACGGATCC
AGGAAGTTCGGGGTCCAGCGGTTCTTCAGGCGCTAGCATGGATAGCACTGAGAGCCTGTTCACCGGGGTG
GTGCCCATCCTGGTCGAGCTGGACGGCGACGTAAACGGCCACAAGTTCAGCGTGCGCGGCGAGGGCGAGG
GCGATGCCACCAACGGCAAGCTGACCCTGAAGTTCATCTGCACCACCGGCAAGCTGCCCGTGCCCTGGCC
CACCCTCGTGACCACCCTGACCTGGGGCGTGCAGTGCTTCGCCCGCTACCCCGACCACATGAAGCAGCAC
GACTTCTTCAAGTCCGCCATGCCCGAAGGCTACGTCCAGGAGCGCACCATCACCTTCAAGGACGACGGCA
CCTACAAGACCCGCGCCGAGGTGAAGTTCGAGGGCGACACCCTGGTGAACCGCATCGAGCTGAAGGGCAT
CGACTTCAAGGAGGACGGCAACATCCTGGGGCACAAGCTGGAGTACAACTTCATCAGCGACAACGTCTAT
ATCACCGCCGACAAGCAGAAGAACGGCATCAAGGCCAACTTCAAGATCCGCCACAACGTGGAGGACGGCG
GCGTGCAGCTCGCCGACCACTACCAGCAGAACACCCCCATCGGCGACGGCCCCGTGCTGCTGCCCGACAA
CCACTACCTGAGCACCCAGTCCAAGCTGAGCAAAGACCCCAACGAGAAGCGCGATCACATGGTCCTGCTG
GAGTTCGTGACCGCCGCCGGGATCACTCACGGCAGCTCCGGCTCCAGCGGGTCTAGCATGGATAGCACTG
AGAGCCTGTTCACCGGGGTGGTGCCCATCCTGGTCGAGCTGGACGGCGACGTAAACGGCCACAAGTTCAG
CGTGCGCGGCGAGGGCGAGGGCGATGCCACCAACGGCAAGCTGACCCTGAAGTTCATCTGCACCACCGGC
AAGCTGCCCGTGCCCTGGCCCACCCTCGTGACCACCCTGACCTGGGGCGTGCAGTGCTTCGCCCGCTACC
CCGACCACATGAAGCAGCACGACTTCTTCAAGTCCGCCATGCCCGAAGGCTACGTCCAGGAGCGCACCAT
CACCTTCAAGGACGACGGCACCTACAAGACCCGCGCCGAGGTGAAGTTCGAGGGCGACACCCTGGTGAAC
CGCATCGAGCTGAAGGGCATCGACTTCAAGGAGGACGGCAACATCCTGGGGCACAAGCTGGAGTACAACT
TCATCAGCGACAACGTCTATATCACCGCCGACAAGCAGAAGAACGGCATCAAGGCCAACTTCAAGATCCG
CCACAACGTGGAGGACGGCGGCGTGCAGCTCGCCGACCACTACCAGCAGAACACCCCCATCGGCGACGGC
CCCGTGCTGCTGCCCGACAACCACTACCTGAGCACCCAGTCCAAGCTGAGCAAAGACCCCAACGAGAAGC
GCGATCACATGGTCCTGCTGGAGTTCGTGACCGCCGCCGGGATCACTCACGGCAGCTCCGGCTCCAGCGG
GTCTAGCATGGATAGCACTGAGAGCCTGTTCACCGGGGTGGTGCCCATCCTGGTCGAGCTGGACGGCGAC
GTAAACGGCCACAAGTTCAGCGTGCGCGGCGAGGGCGAGGGCGATGCCACCAACGGCAAGCTGACCCTGA
AGTTCATCTGCACCACCGGCAAGCTGCCCGTGCCCTGGCCCACCCTCGTGACCACCCTGACCTGGGGCGT
GCAGTGCTTCGCCCGCTACCCCGACCACATGAAGCAGCACGACTTCTTCAAGTCCGCCATGCCCGAAGGC
TACGTCCAGGAGCGCACCATCACCTTCAAGGACGACGGCACCTACAAGACCCGCGCCGAGGTGAAGTTCG
AGGGCGACACCCTGGTGAACCGCATCGAGCTGAAGGGCATCGACTTCAAGGAGGACGGCAACATCCTGGG
GCACAAGCTGGAGTACAACTTCATCAGCGACAACGTCTATATCACCGCCGACAAGCAGAAGAACGGCATC
AAGGCCAACTTCAAGATCCGCCACAACGTGGAGGACGGCGGCGTGCAGCTCGCCGACCACTACCAGCAGA
ACACCCCCATCGGCGACGGCCCCGTGCTGCTGCCCGACAACCACTACCTGAGCACCCAGTCCAAGCTGAG
CAAAGACCCCAACGAGAAGCGCGATCACATGGTCCTGCTGGAGTTCGTGACCGCCGCCGGGATCACTCAC
GGCAGCTCCGGCTCCAGCGGGTCTAGCATGGATAGCACTGAGAGCCTGTTCACCGGGGTGGTGCCCATCC
TGGTCGAGCTGGACGGCGACGTAAACGGCCACAAGTTCAGCGTGCGCGGCGAGGGCGAGGGCGATGCCAC
CAACGGCAAGCTGACCCTGAAGTTCATCTGCACCACCGGCAAGCTGCCCGTGCCCTGGCCCACCCTCGTG
ACCACCCTGACCTGGGGCGTGCAGTGCTTCGCCCGCTACCCCGACCACATGAAGCAGCACGACTTCTTCA
AGTCCGCCATGCCCGAAGGCTACGTCCAGGAGCGCACCATCACCTTCAAGGACGACGGCACCTACAAGAC
CCGCGCCGAGGTGAAGTTCGAGGGCGACACCCTGGTGAACCGCATCGAGCTGAAGGGCATCGACTTCAAG
GAGGACGGCAACATCCTGGGGCACAAGCTGGAGTACAACTTCATCAGCGACAACGTCTATATCACCGCCG
ACAAGCAGAAGAACGGCATCAAGGCCAACTTCAAGATCCGCCACAACGTGGAGGACGGCGGCGTGCAGCT
CGCCGACCACTACCAGCAGAACACCCCCATCGGCGACGGCCCCGTGCTGCTGCCCGACAACCACTACCTG
AGCACCCAGTCCAAGCTGAGCAAAGACCCCAACGAGAAGCGCGATCACATGGTCCTGCTGGAGTTCGTGA
CCGCCGCCGGGATCACTCACGGCAGCTCCGGCTCCAGCGGGTCTAGCATGGATAGCACTGAGAGCCTGTT
CACCGGGGTGGTGCCCATCCTGGTCGAGCTGGACGGCGACGTAAACGGCCACAAGTTCAGCGTGCGCGGC
GAGGGCGAGGGCGATGCCACCAACGGCAAGCTGACCCTGAAGTTCATCTGCACCACCGGCAAGCTGCCCG
TGCCCTGGCCCACCCTCGTGACCACCCTGACCTGGGGCGTGCAGTGCTTCGCCCGCTACCCCGACCACAT
GAAGCAGCACGACTTCTTCAAGTCCGCCATGCCCGAAGGCTACGTCCAGGAGCGCACCATCACCTTCAAG
GACGACGGCACCTACAAGACCCGCGCCGAGGTGAAGTTCGAGGGCGACACCCTGGTGAACCGCATCGAGC
TGAAGGGCATCGACTTCAAGGAGGACGGCAACATCCTGGGGCACAAGCTGGAGTACAACTTCATCAGCGA
CAACGTCTATATCACCGCCGACAAGCAGAAGAACGGCATCAAGGCCAACTTCAAGATCCGCCACAACGTG
GAGGACGGCGGCGTGCAGCTCGCCGACCACTACCAGCAGAACACCCCCATCGGCGACGGCCCCGTGCTGC
TGCCCGACAACCACTACCTGAGCACCCAGTCCAAGCTGAGCAAAGACCCCAACGAGAAGCGCGATCACAT
GGTCCTGCTGGAGTTCGTGACCGCCGCCGGGATCACTCACGGCAGCTCCGGCTCCAGCGGGTCTAGCATG
GATAGCACTGAGAGCCTGTTCACCGGGGTGGTGCCCATCCTGGTCGAGCTGGACGGCGACGTAAACGGCC
ACAAGTTCAGCGTGCGCGGCGAGGGCGAGGGCGATGCCACCAACGGCAAGCTGACCCTGAAGTTCATCTG
CACCACCGGCAAGCTGCCCGTGCCCTGGCCCACCCTCGTGACCACCCTGACCTGGGGCGTGCAGTGCTTC
GCCCGCTACCCCGACCACATGAAGCAGCACGACTTCTTCAAGTCCGCCATGCCCGAAGGCTACGTCCAGG
AGCGCACCATCACCTTCAAGGACGACGGCACCTACAAGACCCGCGCCGAGGTGAAGTTCGAGGGCGACAC
CCTGGTGAACCGCATCGAGCTGAAGGGCATCGACTTCAAGGAGGACGGCAACATCCTGGGGCACAAGCTG
GAGTACAACTTCATCAGCGACAACGTCTATATCACCGCCGACAAGCAGAAGAACGGCATCAAGGCCAACT
TCAAGATCCGCCACAACGTGGAGGACGGCGGCGTGCAGCTCGCCGACCACTACCAGCAGAACACCCCCAT
CGGCGACGGCCCCGTGCTGCTGCCCGACAACCACTACCTGAGCACCCAGTCCAAGCTGAGCAAAGACCCC
AACGAGAAGCGCGATCACATGGTCCTGCTGGAGTTCGTGACCGCCGCCGGGATCACTCACGGCAGCTCCG
GCTCCAGCGGGTAAAGCGGCCGGGCTTTGTTGAATGGTCCAGCAGATTAAAATATGCTTAGTTGTAGAAC
ACAGAAAAAATGAGAAGGTTGATATACTTTTACTCATATTAATCCTGATTTAGTGGCGGTGATCCTTTTT
AGATTCGTTTAATTCATAAACAAGGTACATCATATAGCAATAACAAATATGTAAACTATGTAGAAAGACT
TATCAAGTTTAGCCATTTTGGTCCTCATTCATGGGCATTTTATACTAACTTCATTTTTGCCGAAATAAGA
AAGGATGTAATCTTAACCTAAAATATGTAAGCAATTAAGGGCGCACGTAGTCACTTGCGAACAAATAGGA
AAAGAAAGAAACAAGCACGGATACTGAATGACTGAGTGTATTACTACACGATTTATCTCAACGAATTTAA
GTGTGGAGGACGATCGGCTGCACGTAGGAGTCAACGTTTTTTTACTGTGTTCATCACAAAACCATTAAGC
TGAGTCATCCATATTGCAAACAATAAGGTAGCACCGCTTCCATCAAAACACTAGAACATACCGATGTTTT
CACGGATTTATTGGAAACAAATAGCAGATGAGGGCGTTTTTACTTGTAATGAAGGCGAATGAGAAGGCAA
GGCTTACAGGCTTGTTGTTTATGCCAAGCATCAATACTCGCTATGGAGGAGCGCCATCAGCGATAACAAC
AAAGTTTGCAAGTGCTTGCTTGGATATAAAAGGCTTGACGCTTAAGATAAATAGGGCCATACTTGCTTGC
TTTTACTATTTTTGTTCCTCATAAGCCTGATTGACTACGCTATTATAAACCCCTACATTATCCTATAATC
AACTTCACTTGTGTAACGTTGAATGAGTTCAACTGAGTAATACTCGGTCGGAAATATACGCTCCATCTGG
CAGGAAACATAGGCTGCATTTATATCTTGCACAATTATGCCCTTCGTAGGTGTATGTTTTCATGTTTTCC
ATTATGTCAATGTAGATGTATCTTTGGACAGGCAACTTTTGGATCAATAAAGCACAATTTTTGAGCAATT
TGAGATATCCAGTATTTGTACGGGAGTCCCAAGATTGTTTAGCCTAAAAGGTTGAGGACTTGGATTATTC
TTCCATCAAGCGCCTCCACCCCTCGCATCCTATTTCTTTTGAAGCATAGGGGACGAGACTGTCTGTAATT
TATGGCGAAGTATGACAAGAAAGATTCAAACTTTGTTTTACGTATGCCCCAATAAATTCTATGGTAGCAC
TACTAGAGACGTATTTTGGTTTTGTAATAATTTTCAAACTGCTCGCTATGATTTGTTACAAGAAACAAAC
AAAAGACACGACCATAGGGTTCATGTTGGTGGTTGCGAAGCCACATCTTTAAAACATTACTGCAAATTCA
GCAGGAGTGAGTAGCAAAATCGACAAAAACTAGAGTACGCAACATTCCCGGTCGTAAATTTCTTATCGTG
GCGCCAGAACATTCCCGTCCAATGATGAGAATGTCTCTAAAACAAATGCAGTCACAGAGATTTTCTGCGA
CTTCTCGAGTGAGAATGTTGCTTATTGGTGCTAGTGGCTTGAGATCTTCGTCAAGCAAATTGGAATGCCC
CAGATTCTCAAACAAGCACGGCAGAAACTGAAATACGGCCAAAATTATGAACCCTTTTGTGGGATCTTTG
TAGAAATAGGACCTCAGGATAGTATGATGAAGAATGTTGGCATGCAAGCTTGGCGTAATCATGGTCATAG
CTGTTTCCTGTGTGAAATTGTTATCCGCTCACAATTCCACACAACATACGAGCCGGAAGCATAAAGTGTA
AAGCCTGGGGTGCCTAATGAGTGAGCTAACTCACATTAATTGCGTTGCGCTCACTGCCCGCTTTCCAGTC
GGGAAACCTGTCGTGCCAGCTGCATTAATGAATCGGCCAACGCGCGGGGAGAGGCGGTTTGCGTATTGGG
CGCTCTTCCGCTTCCTCGCTCACTGACTCGCTGCGCTCGGTCGTTCGGCTGCGGCGAGCGGTATCAGCTC
ACTCAAAGGCGGTAATACGGTTATCCACAGAATCAGGGGATAACGCAGGAAAGAACATGTGAGCAAAAGG
CCAGCAAAAGGCCAGGAACCGTAAAAAGGCCGCGTTGCTGGCGTTTTTCCATAGGCTCCGCCCCCCTGAC
GAGCATCACAAAAATCGACGCTCAAGTCAGAGGTGGCGAAACCCGACAGGACTATAAAGATACCAGGCGT
TTCCCCCTGGAAGCTCCCTCGTGCGCTCTCCTGTTCCGACCCTGCCGCTTACCGGATACCTGTCCGCCTT
TCTCCCTTCGGGAAGCGTGGCGCTTTCTCATAGCTCACGCTGTAGGTATCTCAGTTCGGTGTAGGTCGTT
CGCTCCAAGCTGGGCTGTGTGCACGAACCCCCCGTTCAGCCCGACCGCTGCGCCTTATCCGGTAACTATC
GTCTTGAGTCCAACCCGGTAAGACACGACTTATCGCCACTGGCAGCAGCCACTGGTAACAGGATTAGCAG
AGCGAGGTATGTAGGCGGTGCTACAGAGTTCTTGAAGTGGTGGCCTAACTACGGCTACACTAGAAGAACA
GTATTTGGTATCTGCGCTCTGCTGAAGCCAGTTACCTTCGGAAAAAGAGTTGGTAGCTCTTGATCCGGCA
AACAAACCACCGCTGGTAGCGGTGGTTTTTTTGTTTGCAAGCAGCAGATTACGCGCAGAAAAAAAGGATC
TCAAGAAGATCCTTTGATCTTTTCTACGGGGTCTGACGCTCAGTGGAACGAAAACTCACGTTAAGGGATT
TTGGTCATGAGATTATCAAAAAGGATCTTCACCTAGATCCTTTTAAATTAAAAATGAAGTTTTAAATCAA
TCTAAAGTATATATGAGTAAACTTGGTCTGACAGTTACCAATGCTTAATCAGTGAGGCACCTATCTCAGC
GATCTGTCTATTTCGTTCATCCATAGTTGCCTGACTCCCCGTCGTGTAGATAACTACGATACGGGAGGGC
TTACCATCTGGCCCCAGTGCTGCAATGATACCGCGAGACCCACGCTCACCGGCTCCAGATTTATCAGCAA
TAAACCAGCCAGCCGGAAGGGCCGAGCGCAGAAGTGGTCCTGCAACTTTATCCGCCTCCATCCAGTCTAT
TAATTGTTGCCGGGAAGCTAGAGTAAGTAGTTCGCCAGTTAATAGTTTGCGCAACGTTGTTGCCATTGCT
ACAGGCATCGTGGTGTCACGCTCGTCGTTTGGTATGGCTTCATTCAGCTCCGGTTCCCAACGATCAAGGC
GAGTTACATGATCCCCCATGTTGTGCAAAAAAGCGGTTAGCTCCTTCGGTCCTCCGATCGTTGTCAGAAG
TAAGTTGGCCGCAGTGTTATCACTCATGGTTATGGCAGCACTGCATAATTCTCTTACTGTCATGCCATCC
GTAAGATGCTTTTCTGTGACTGGTGAGTACTCAACCAAGTCATTCTGAGAATAGTGTATGCGGCGACCGA
GTTGCTCTTGCCCGGCGTCAATACGGGATAATACCGCGCCACATAGCAGAACTTTAAAAGTGCTCATCAT
TGGAAAACGTTCTTCGGGGCGAAAACTCTCAAGGATCTTACCGCTGTTGAGATCCAGTTCGATGTAACCC
ACTCGTGCACCCAACTGATCTTCAGCATCTTTTACTTTCACCAGCGTTTCTGGGTGAGCAAAAACAGGAA
GGCAAAATGCCGCAAAAAAGGGAATAAGGGCGACACGGAAATGTTGAATACTCATACTCTTCCTTTTTCA
ATATTATTGAAGCATTTATCAGGGTTATTGTCTCATGAGCGGATACATATTTGAATGTATTTAGAAAAAT
AAACAAATAGGGGTTCCGCGCACATTTCCCCGAAAAGTGCCACCTGAGCTTTTTCTTTCCAATTTTTTTT
TTTTCGTCATTATAGAAATCATTACGACCGAGATTCCCGGGTAATAACTGATATAATTAAATTGAAGCTC
TAATTTGTGAGTTTAGTATACATGCATTTACTTATAATACAGTTTTTTAGTTTTGCTGGCCGCATCTTCT
CAAATATGCTTCCCAGCCTGCTTTTCTGTAACGTTCACCCTCTACCTTAGCATCCCTTCCCTTTGCAAAT
AGTCCTCTTCCAACAATAATAATGTCAGATCCTGTAGAGACCACATCATCCACGGTTCTATACTGTTGAC
CCAATGCGTCTCCCTTGTCATCTAAACCCACACCGGGTGTCATAATCAACCAATCGTAACCTTCATCTCT
TCCACCCATGTCTCTTTGAGCAATAAAGCCGATAACAAAATCTTTGTCGCTCTTCGCAATGTCAACAGTA
CCCTTAGTATATTCTCCAGTAGCTAGGGAGCCCTTGCATGACAATTCTGCTAACATCAAAAGGCCTCTAG
GTTCCTTTGTTACTTCTTCCGCCGCCTGCTTCAAACCGCTAACAATACCTGGGCCCACCACACCGTGTGC
ATTCGTAATGTCTGCCCATTCTGCTATTCTGTATACACCCGCAGAGTACTGCAATTTGACTGTATTACCA
ATGTCAGCAAATTTTCTGTCTTCGAAGAGTAAAAAATTGTACTTGGCGGATAATGCCTTTAGCGGCTTAA
CTGTGCCCTCCATGGAAAAATCAGTCAAGATATCCACATGTGTTTTTAGTAAACAAATTTTGGGACCTAA
TGCTTCAACTAACTCCAGTAATTCCTTGGTGGTACGAACATCCAATGAAGCACACAAGTTTGTTTGCTTT
TCGTGCATGATATTAAATAGCTTGGCAGCAACAGGACTAGGATGAGTAGCAGCACGTTCCTTATATGTAG
CTTTCGACATGATTTATCTTCGTTTCCTGCAGGTTTTTGTTCTGTGCAGTTGGGTTAAGAATACTGGGCA
ATTTCATGTTTCTTCAACACCACATATGCGTATATATACCAATCTAAGTCTGTGCTCCTTCCTTCGTTCT
TCCTTCTGCTCGGAGATTACCGAATCAAAAAAATTTCAAAGAAACCGGAATCAAAAAAAAGAACAAAAAA
AAAAAAGATGAATTGAAAAGCTCTAAGAAACCATTATTATCATGACATTAACCTATAAAAATAGGCGTAT
CACGAGGCCCTTTCGTC
Features (pLannotate 1.2.2; 20 found; start..end, strand, type, name):
    137..236     +  misc_feature   bom (fragment): basis of mobility region from pBR322
    242..399     -  CDS            lacZα (fragment): LacZα fragment of β-galactosidase; lacZ fragment
    397..978     +  CDS            SEC7 (fragment): SEC7_YEAST - Experimental evidence at protein level: Swiss-Prot protein existence level 1. May play a role in vesicular budding and traffic between compartments of the Golgi apparatus. From Saccharomyces cerevisiae (strain ATCC 204508 / S288c) (Baker's yeast).
   1018..1707    +  CDS            msGFP2: photostable monomeric superfolder GFP (Valbuena et al., 2020)
   1738..2427    +  CDS            msGFP2: photostable monomeric superfolder GFP (Valbuena et al., 2020)
   2458..3147    +  CDS            msGFP2: photostable monomeric superfolder GFP (Valbuena et al., 2020)
   3178..3867    +  CDS            msGFP2: photostable monomeric superfolder GFP (Valbuena et al., 2020)
   3898..4587    +  CDS            msGFP2: photostable monomeric superfolder GFP (Valbuena et al., 2020)
   4618..5307    +  CDS            msGFP2: photostable monomeric superfolder GFP (Valbuena et al., 2020)
   6812..6958    +  CDS            YD169_YEAST: Protein predicted: Swiss-Prot protein existence level 4. From Saccharomyces cerevisiae (strain ATCC 204508 / S288c) (Baker's yeast).
   7088..7104    -  protein_bind   lac operator: The lac repressor binds to the lac operator to inhibit transcription in E. coli. This inhibition can be relieved by adding lactose or isopropyl-β-D-thiogalactopyranoside (IPTG). lac repressor encoded by lacI
   7112..7142    -  promoter       lac promoter: promoter for the E. coli lac operon
   7157..7178    -  protein_bind   CAP binding site: CAP binding activates transcription in the presence of cAMP. E. coli catabolite activator protein
   7191..7283    -  CDS            lacI (fragment): lac repressor; lacI; The lac repressor binds to the lac operator to inhibit transcription in E. coli. This inhibition can be relieved by adding lactose or isopropyl-β-D-thiogalactopyranoside (IPTG).
   7466..8054    -  rep_origin     ori: high-copy-number ColE1/pMB1/pBR322/pUC origin of replication
   8225..9085    -  CDS            AmpR: β-lactamase; bla; confers resistance to ampicillin, carbenicillin, and related antibiotics
   9086..9190    -  promoter       AmpR promoter: bla
   9357..10160   -  CDS            URA3: orotidine-5'-phosphate decarboxylase, required for uracil biosynthesis; S. cerevisiae URA3; yeast auxotrophic marker, counterselectable with 5-fluoroorotic acid (5-FOA)
  10161..10377   -  promoter       URA3 promoter: S. cerevisiae URA3
  10447..35      +  CDS            rop (fragment) (across the origin): Rop protein, which maintains plasmids at low copy number; rop
