>Addgene plasmid #105268 | YIplac211-SEC7-msCFPx6 | addgene full sequence | sequence record 202552 | Addgene NGS Result
TCGCGCGTTTCGGTGATGACGGTGAAAACCTCTGACACATGCAGCTCCCGGAGACGGTCACAGCTTGTCT
GTAAGCGGATGCCGGGAGCAGACAAGCCCGTCAGGGCGCGTCAGCGGGTGTTGGCGGGTGTCGGGGCTGG
CTTAACTATGCGGCATCAGAGCAGATTGTACTGAGAGTGCACCATATGCGGTGTGAAATACCGCACAGAT
GCGTAAGGAGAAAATACCGCATCAGGCGCCATTCGCCATTCAGGCTGCGCAACTGTTGGGAAGGGCGATC
GGTGCGGGCCTCTTCGCTATTACGCCAGCTGGCGAAAGGGGGATGTGCTGCAAGGCGATTAAGTTGGGTA
ACGCCAGGGTTTTCCCAGTCACGACGTTGTAAAACGACGGCCAGTGAATTCTATTGTTGTCAAATGTGTT
TTACAGCTTTTGATGATAGAGCTGCTCAACGAATTATTCGAGAACGAAGATTTTGCCCACTGTATCCCTT
ACAAGGAAGCCATTAGAATTACAAGATTGTTGGAGAAATCGTACGAATTTTCTCGTGACTTTAATGAAGA
TTATGGGTTAAGAACAAGACTAGTAGAGGCTCGTGTAGTTGATAAAATACCAAACCTGTTGAAACAAGAA
ACGAGTGCTGCTGCAGTTCTCCTTGACATTATGTTTCAGTTGTATCTGAACGATGATGAGAAGAAGGCTG
ATTTAATAACTCGTCTGATCACCATTTGCATCCAGGTCGTAGAGGGTTATGTTTCTTTGGATGATAGAAC
CATGGAACGTAGTATCAATGCCTGGCGTTCAGTGATAGTTGAAATATTACAAGGTTACTACGAATTTGAT
GATGAAGACTTTAGACTATACTGTCCTGCTATGTATGCTCTGGTGATTCAAATATTAGATAAGAGCGTTC
CAACGGAGTTGAGACATGCTATAAAACAATTTCTAAGCAGAGTTGGTGAATTATACCTTTCTACGGATCC
AGGAAGTTCGGGGTCCAGCGGTTCTTCAGGCGCTAGCATGGATAGCACTGAGAGCCTGTTCACCGGGGTG
GTGCCCATCCTGGTCGAGCTGGACGGCGACGTAAACGGCCACAAGTTCAGCGTGCGCGGCGAGGGCGAGG
GCGATGCCACCAACGGCAAGCTGACCCTGAAGTTCATCTGCACCACCGGCAAGCTGCCCGTGCCCTGGCC
CACCCTCGTGACCACCCTGACCTGGGGCGTGCAGTGCTTCGCCCGCTACCCCGACCACATGAAGCAGCAC
GACTTCTTCAAGTCCGCCATGCCCGAAGGCTACGTCCAGGAGCGCACCATCACCTTCAAGGACGACGGCA
CCTACAAGACCCGCGCCGAGGTGAAGTTCGAGGGCGACACCCTGGTGAACCGCATCGAGCTGAAGGGCAT
CGACTTCAAGGAGGACGGCAACATCCTGGGGCACAAGCTGGAGTACAACTTCATCAGCGACAACGTCTAT
ATCACCGCCGACAAGCAGAAGAACGGCATCAAGGCCAACTTCAAGATCCGCCACAACGTGGAGGACGGCG
GCGTGCAGCTCGCCGACCACTACCAGCAGAACACCCCCATCGGCGACGGCCCCGTGCTGCTGCCCGACAA
CCACTACCTGAGCACCCAGTCCAAGCTGAGCAAAGACCCCAACGAGAAGCGCGATCACATGGTCCTGCTG
GAGTTCGTGACCGCCGCCGGGATCACTCACGGCAGCTCCGGCTCCAGCGGGTCTAGCATGGATAGCACTG
AGAGCCTGTTCACCGGGGTGGTGCCCATCCTGGTCGAGCTGGACGGCGACGTAAACGGCCACAAGTTCAG
CGTGCGCGGCGAGGGCGAGGGCGATGCCACCAACGGCAAGCTGACCCTGAAGTTCATCTGCACCACCGGC
AAGCTGCCCGTGCCCTGGCCCACCCTCGTGACCACCCTGACCTGGGGCGTGCAGTGCTTCGCCCGCTACC
CCGACCACATGAAGCAGCACGACTTCTTCAAGTCCGCCATGCCCGAAGGCTACGTCCAGGAGCGCACCAT
CACCTTCAAGGACGACGGCACCTACAAGACCCGCGCCGAGGTGAAGTTCGAGGGCGACACCCTGGTGAAC
CGCATCGAGCTGAAGGGCATCGACTTCAAGGAGGACGGCAACATCCTGGGGCACAAGCTGGAGTACAACT
TCATCAGCGACAACGTCTATATCACCGCCGACAAGCAGAAGAACGGCATCAAGGCCAACTTCAAGATCCG
CCACAACGTGGAGGACGGCGGCGTGCAGCTCGCCGACCACTACCAGCAGAACACCCCCATCGGCGACGGC
CCCGTGCTGCTGCCCGACAACCACTACCTGAGCACCCAGTCCAAGCTGAGCAAAGACCCCAACGAGAAGC
GCGATCACATGGTCCTGCTGGAGTTCGTGACCGCCGCCGGGATCACTCACGGCAGCTCCGGCTCCAGCGG
GTCTAGCATGGATAGCACTGAGAGCCTGTTCACCGGGGTGGTGCCCATCCTGGTCGAGCTGGACGGCGAC
GTAAACGGCCACAAGTTCAGCGTGCGCGGCGAGGGCGAGGGCGATGCCACCAACGGCAAGCTGACCCTGA
AGTTCATCTGCACCACCGGCAAGCTGCCCGTGCCCTGGCCCACCCTCGTGACCACCCTGACCTGGGGCGT
GCAGTGCTTCGCCCGCTACCCCGACCACATGAAGCAGCACGACTTCTTCAAGTCCGCCATGCCCGAAGGC
TACGTCCAGGAGCGCACCATCACCTTCAAGGACGACGGCACCTACAAGACCCGCGCCGAGGTGAAGTTCG
AGGGCGACACCCTGGTGAACCGCATCGAGCTGAAGGGCATCGACTTCAAGGAGGACGGCAACATCCTGGG
GCACAAGCTGGAGTACAACTTCATCAGCGACAACGTCTATATCACCGCCGACAAGCAGAAGAACGGCATC
AAGGCCAACTTCAAGATCCGCCACAACGTGGAGGACGGCGGCGTGCAGCTCGCCGACCACTACCAGCAGA
ACACCCCCATCGGCGACGGCCCCGTGCTGCTGCCCGACAACCACTACCTGAGCACCCAGTCCAAGCTGAG
CAAAGACCCCAACGAGAAGCGCGATCACATGGTCCTGCTGGAGTTCGTGACCGCCGCCGGGATCACTCAC
GGCAGCTCCGGCTCCAGCGGGTCTAGCATGGATAGCACTGAGAGCCTGTTCACCGGGGTGGTGCCCATCC
TGGTCGAGCTGGACGGCGACGTAAACGGCCACAAGTTCAGCGTGCGCGGCGAGGGCGAGGGCGATGCCAC
CAACGGCAAGCTGACCCTGAAGTTCATCTGCACCACCGGCAAGCTGCCCGTGCCCTGGCCCACCCTCGTG
ACCACCCTGACCTGGGGCGTGCAGTGCTTCGCCCGCTACCCCGACCACATGAAGCAGCACGACTTCTTCA
AGTCCGCCATGCCCGAAGGCTACGTCCAGGAGCGCACCATCACCTTCAAGGACGACGGCACCTACAAGAC
CCGCGCCGAGGTGAAGTTCGAGGGCGACACCCTGGTGAACCGCATCGAGCTGAAGGGCATCGACTTCAAG
GAGGACGGCAACATCCTGGGGCACAAGCTGGAGTACAACTTCATCAGCGACAACGTCTATATCACCGCCG
ACAAGCAGAAGAACGGCATCAAGGCCAACTTCAAGATCCGCCACAACGTGGAGGACGGCGGCGTGCAGCT
CGCCGACCACTACCAGCAGAACACCCCCATCGGCGACGGCCCCGTGCTGCTGCCCGACAACCACTACCTG
AGCACCCAGTCCAAGCTGAGCAAAGACCCCAACGAGAAGCGCGATCACATGGTCCTGCTGGAGTTCGTGA
CCGCCGCCGGGATCACTCACGGCAGCTCCGGCTCCAGCGGGTCTAGCATGGATAGCACTGAGAGCCTGTT
CACCGGGGTGGTGCCCATCCTGGTCGAGCTGGACGGCGACGTAAACGGCCACAAGTTCAGCGTGCGCGGC
GAGGGCGAGGGCGATGCCACCAACGGCAAGCTGACCCTGAAGTTCATCTGCACCACCGGCAAGCTGCCCG
TGCCCTGGCCCACCCTCGTGACCACCCTGACCTGGGGCGTGCAGTGCTTCGCCCGCTACCCCGACCACAT
GAAGCAGCACGACTTCTTCAAGTCCGCCATGCCCGAAGGCTACGTCCAGGAGCGCACCATCACCTTCAAG
GACGACGGCACCTACAAGACCCGCGCCGAGGTGAAGTTCGAGGGCGACACCCTGGTGAACCGCATCGAGC
TGAAGGGCATCGACTTCAAGGAGGACGGCAACATCCTGGGGCACAAGCTGGAGTACAACTTCATCAGCGA
CAACGTCTATATCACCGCCGACAAGCAGAAGAACGGCATCAAGGCCAACTTCAAGATCCGCCACAACGTG
GAGGACGGCGGCGTGCAGCTCGCCGACCACTACCAGCAGAACACCCCCATCGGCGACGGCCCCGTGCTGC
TGCCCGACAACCACTACCTGAGCACCCAGTCCAAGCTGAGCAAAGACCCCAACGAGAAGCGCGATCACAT
GGTCCTGCTGGAGTTCGTGACCGCCGCCGGGATCACTCACGGCAGCTCCGGCTCCAGCGGGTCTAGCATG
GATAGCACTGAGAGCCTGTTCACCGGGGTGGTGCCCATCCTGGTCGAGCTGGACGGCGACGTAAACGGCC
ACAAGTTCAGCGTGCGCGGCGAGGGCGAGGGCGATGCCACCAACGGCAAGCTGACCCTGAAGTTCATCTG
CACCACCGGCAAGCTGCCCGTGCCCTGGCCCACCCTCGTGACCACCCTGACCTGGGGCGTGCAGTGCTTC
GCCCGCTACCCCGACCACATGAAGCAGCACGACTTCTTCAAGTCCGCCATGCCCGAAGGCTACGTCCAGG
AGCGCACCATCACCTTCAAGGACGACGGCACCTACAAGACCCGCGCCGAGGTGAAGTTCGAGGGCGACAC
CCTGGTGAACCGCATCGAGCTGAAGGGCATCGACTTCAAGGAGGACGGCAACATCCTGGGGCACAAGCTG
GAGTACAACTTCATCAGCGACAACGTCTATATCACCGCCGACAAGCAGAAGAACGGCATCAAGGCCAACT
TCAAGATCCGCCACAACGTGGAGGACGGCGGCGTGCAGCTCGCCGACCACTACCAGCAGAACACCCCCAT
CGGCGACGGCCCCGTGCTGCTGCCCGACAACCACTACCTGAGCACCCAGTCCAAGCTGAGCAAAGACCCC
AACGAGAAGCGCGATCACATGGTCCTGCTGGAGTTCGTGACCGCCGCCGGGATCACTCACGGCAGCTCCG
GCTCCAGCGGGTAAAGCGGCCGGGCTTTGTTGAATGGTCCAGCAGATTAAAATATGCTTAGTTGTAGAAC
ACAGAAAAAATGAGAAGGTTGATATACTTTTACTCATATTTACCCTGATTTAATGGCGGTGATCCTTTTT
TGATTCGTTTAATTCATAAACAAGGTACATCATATAGCAATAACAAATATGTAAACTATGTAGAAAGACT
TATCAAGTTTAGCCATCTTGGTCCTCATTCATGGGCATTTTATACTAACTTCATTTTTGCCGAAATAAGA
AAGGATGTAATCTTAACCTAAAATATGTAAGCAATTAAGGGTGCACGTAGTTACTTGCGAACAAATAGGA
AAAGAAAGAAACAAGCACGGATACTGAATGACTGAGTGTATTACTACACGATTTATCTCAACGAATTTAA
GTGTGGAGGACGATCGGCTGCACGTAGGAGTCAACGTTTTTTTACTGTGTTCATCACAAAACCATTAAGC
TGAGTCATCCATATTGCAAACAATAAGGTAGCACCGCTTCCATCAAAACACTAGAACATACCGATGTTTT
CACGGATTTATTGGAAACAAATAGCAGATGAGGGCGTTTTTACTTGTAATGAAGGCGAATGAGAAGGCAA
GGCTTACAGGCTTGTTGTTTATGCCAAGCATCAATACTCGCTATGGACGAGCGCCATCAGCGATAACAAC
AAAGTTTGCAAGTGCTTGCTTGGATATAAAAGGCTTGACGCTTAAGATAAATAGGGCCATACTTGCTTGC
TTTTACTATTTTTGTTCCTCATAAGCCTGATTGACTACGCTATTATAAACCCCTACATTATCCTATAATC
AACTTCACTTGTGTAACGTTGAATGAGTTCAACTGAGTAATACTCGGTCGGAAATATACGCTCCATCTGG
CAGGAAACATAGGCTGCATTTATATCTTGCACAATTATGCCCTTCGTAGGTGTATGTTTTCATGTTTTCC
ATTATGTCAATGTAGATGTATCTTTGGACAGGCAACTTTTGGATCAATAAAGCACAATTTTTGAGCAATT
TGAGATATCCAGTATTTGTACGGGAGTCCCAAGATTGTTTAGCCTAAAAGGTTGAGGACTTGGATTATTC
TTCCATCAAGCGCCTCCACCCCTCGCATCCTATTTCTTTTGAAGCATAGGGGACGAGACTGTCTGTAATT
TATGGCGAAGTATGACAAGAAAGATTCAAACTTTGTTTTACGTATGCCCCAATAAATTCTATGGTAGCAC
TACTAGAGACGTATTTTGGTTTTGTAATAATTTTCAAACTGCTCGCTATGATTTGTTACAAGAAACAAAC
AAAAGACACGACCATAGGGTTCATGTTGGTGGTTGCGAAGCCACATCTTTAAAACATTACTGCAAATTCA
GCAGGAGTGAGTAGCAAAATCGACAAAAACTAGAGTACGCAACATTCCCGGTCGTAAATTTCTTATCGTG
GCGCCAGAACATTCCCGTCCAATGATGAGAATGTCTCTAAAACAAATGCAGTCACAGAGATTTTCTGCGA
CTTCTCGAGTGAGAATGTTGCTTATTGGTGCTAGTGGCTTGAGATCTTCGTCAAGCAAATTGGAATGCCC
CCAGATTCTCAAACAAGCACGGCAGAAACTGAAATACGGCCAAAATTATGAACCCTTTTGTGGGATCTTT
GTAGAAATAGGACCTCAGGATAGTATGATGAAGAATGTTGGCATGCAAGCTTGGCGTAATCATGGTCATA
GCTGTTTCCTGTGTGAAATTGTTATCCGCTCACAATTCCACACAACATACGAGCCGGAAGCATAAAGTGT
AAAGCCTGGGGTGCCTAATGAGTGAGCTAACTCACATTAATTGCGTTGCGCTCACTGCCCGCTTTCCAGT
CGGGAAACCTGTCGTGCCAGCTGCATTAATGAATCGGCCAACGCGCGGGGAGAGGCGGTTTGCGTATTGG
GCGCTCTTCCGCTTCCTCGCTCACTGACTCGCTGCGCTCGGTCGTTCGGCTGCGGCGAGCGGTATCAGCT
CACTCAAAGGCGGTAATACGGTTATCCACAGAATCAGGGGATAACGCAGGAAAGAACATGTGAGCAAAAG
GCCAGCAAAAGGCCAGGAACCGTAAAAAGGCCGCGTTGCTGGCGTTTTTCCATAGGCTCCGCCCCCCTGA
CGAGCATCACAAAAATCGACGCTCAAGTCAGAGGTGGCGAAACCCGACAGGACTATAAAGATACCAGGCG
TTTCCCCCTGGAAGCTCCCTCGTGCGCTCTCCTGTTCCGACCCTGCCGCTTACCGGATACCTGTCCGCCT
TTCTCCCTTCGGGAAGCGTGGCGCTTTCTCATAGCTCACGCTGTAGGTATCTCAGTTCGGTGTAGGTCGT
TCGCTCCAAGCTGGGCTGTGTGCACGAACCCCCCGTTCAGCCCGACCGCTGCGCCTTATCCGGTAACTAT
CGTCTTGAGTCCAACCCGGTAAGACACGACTTATCGCCACTGGCAGCAGCCACTGGTAACAGGATTAGCA
GAGCGAGGTATGTAGGCGGTGCTACAGAGTTCTTGAAGTGGTGGCCTAACTACGGCTACACTAGAAGAAC
AGTATTTGGTATCTGCGCTCTGCTGAAGCCAGTTACCTTCGGAAAAAGAGTTGGTAGCTCTTGATCCGGC
AAACAAACCACCGCTGGTAGCGGTGGTTTTTTTGTTTGCAAGCAGCAGATTACGCGCAGAAAAAAAGGAT
CTCAAGAAGATCCTTTGATCTTTTCTACGGGGTCTGACGCTCAGTGGAACGAAAACTCACGTTAAGGGAT
TTTGGTCATGAGATTATCAAAAAGGATCTTCACCTAGATCCTTTTAAATTAAAAATGAAGTTTTAAATCA
ATCTAAAGTATATATGAGTAAACTTGGTCTGACAGTTACCAATGCTTAATCAGTGAGGCACCTATCTCAG
CGATCTGTCTATTTCGTTCATCCATAGTTGCCTGACTCCCCGTCGTGTAGATAACTACGATACGGGAGGG
CTTACCATCTGGCCCCAGTGCTGCAATGATACCGCGAGACCCACGCTCACCGGCTCCAGATTTATCAGCA
ATAAACCAGCCAGCCGGAAGGGCCGAGCGCAGAAGTGGTCCTGCAACTTTATCCGCCTCCATCCAGTCTA
TTAATTGTTGCCGGGAAGCTAGAGTAAGTAGTTCGCCAGTTAATAGTTTGCGCAACGTTGTTGCCATTGC
TACAGGCATCGTGGTGTCACGCTCGTCGTTTGGTATGGCTTCATTCAGCTCCGGTTCCCAACGATCAAGG
CGAGTTACATGATCCCCCATGTTGTGCAAAAAAGCGGTTAGCTCCTTCGGTCCTCCGATCGTTGTCAGAA
GTAAGTTGGCCGCAGTGTTATCACTCATGGTTATGGCAGCACTGCATAATTCTCTTACTGTCATGCCATC
CGTAAGATGCTTTTCTGTGACTGGTGAGTACTCAACCAAGTCATTCTGAGAATAGTGTATGCGGCGACCG
AGTTGCTCTTGCCCGGCGTCAATACGGGATAATACCGCGCCACATAGCAGAACTTTAAAAGTGCTCATCA
TTGGAAAACGTTCTTCGGGGCGAAAACTCTCAAGGATCTTACCGCTGTTGAGATCCAGTTCGATGTAACC
CACTCGTGCACCCAACTGATCTTCAGCATCTTTTACTTTCACCAGCGTTTCTGGGTGAGCAAAAACAGGA
AGGCAAAATGCCGCAAAAAAGGGAATAAGGGCGACACGGAAATGTTGAATACTCATACTCTTCCTTTTTC
AATATTATTGAAGCATTTATCAGGGTTATTGTCTCATGAGCGGATACATATTTGAATGTATTTAGAAAAA
TAAACAAATAGGGGTTCCGCGCACATTTCCCCGAAAAGTGCCACCTAGCTTTTTCTTTCCAATTTTTTTT
TTTTCGTCATTATAAAAATCATTACGACCGAGATTCCCGGGTAATAACTGATATAATTAAATTGAAGCTC
TAATTTGTGAGTTTAGCTGGCCGCATCTTCTCAAATATGCTTCCCAGCCTGCTTTTCTGTAACGTTCACC
CTCTACCTTAGCATCCCTTCCCTTTGCAAATAGTCCTCTTCCAACAATAATAATGTCAGATCCTGTAGAG
ACCACATCATCCACGGTTCTATACTGTTGACCCAATGCGTCTCCCTTGTCATCTAAACCCACACCGGGTG
TCATAATCAACCAATCGTAACCTTCATCTCTTCCACCCATGTCTCTTTGAGCAATAAAGCCGATAACAAA
ATCTTTGTCGCTCTTCGCAATGTCAACAGTACCCTTAGTATATTCTCCAGTAGATAGGGAGCCCTTGCAT
GACAATTCTGCTAACATCAAAAGGCCTCTAGGTTCCTTTGTTACTTCTTCTGCCGCCTGCTTCAAACCGC
TAACAATACCTGGGCCCACCACACCGTGTGCATTCGTAATGTCTGCCCATTCTGCTATTCTGTATACACC
CGCAGAGTACTGCAATTTGACTGTATTACCAATGTCAGCAAATTTTCTGTCTTCGAAGAGTAAAAAATTG
TACTTGGCGGATAATGCCTTTAGCGGCTTAACTGTGCCCTCCATGGAAAAATCAGTCAAGATATCCACAT
GTGTTTTTAGTAAACAAATTTTGGGACCTAATGCTTCAACTAACTCCAGTAATTCCTTGGTGGTACGAAC
ATCCAATGAAGCACACAAGTTTGTTTGCTTTTCGTGCATGATATTAAATAGCTTGGCAGCAACAGGACTA
GGATGAGTAGCAGCACGTTCCTTATATGTAGCTTTCGACATGATTTATCTTCGTTTCCTGCAGGTTTTTG
TTCTGTGCAGTTGGGTTAAGAATACTGGGCAATTTCATGTTTCTTCAACACTACATATGCGTATATATAC
CAATCTAAGTCTGTGCTCCTTCCTTCGTTCTTCCTTCTGTTCGGAGATTACCGAATCAAAAAAATTTCAA
GGAAACCGAAATCAAAAAAAAGAATAAAAAAAAAATGATGAATTGAAAAGCTCTAAGAAACCATTATTAT
CATGACATTAACCTATAAAAATAGGCGTATCACGAGGCCCTTTCGTC
Features (pLannotate 1.2.2; 20 found; start..end, strand, type, name):
    137..236     +  misc_feature   bom (fragment): basis of mobility region from pBR322
    242..399     -  CDS            lacZα (fragment): LacZα fragment of β-galactosidase; lacZ fragment
    397..978     +  CDS            SEC7 (fragment): SEC7_YEAST - Experimental evidence at protein level: Swiss-Prot protein existence level 1. May play a role in vesicular budding and traffic between compartments of the Golgi apparatus. From Saccharomyces cerevisiae (strain ATCC 204508 / S288c) (Baker's yeast).
   1018..1707    +  CDS            msGFP2: photostable monomeric superfolder GFP (Valbuena et al., 2020)
   1738..2427    +  CDS            msGFP2: photostable monomeric superfolder GFP (Valbuena et al., 2020)
   2458..3147    +  CDS            msGFP2: photostable monomeric superfolder GFP (Valbuena et al., 2020)
   3178..3867    +  CDS            msGFP2: photostable monomeric superfolder GFP (Valbuena et al., 2020)
   3898..4587    +  CDS            msGFP2: photostable monomeric superfolder GFP (Valbuena et al., 2020)
   4618..5307    +  CDS            msGFP2: photostable monomeric superfolder GFP (Valbuena et al., 2020)
   6812..6976    +  CDS            YD169_YEAST: Protein predicted: Swiss-Prot protein existence level 4. From Saccharomyces cerevisiae (strain ATCC 204508 / S288c) (Baker's yeast).
   7089..7105    -  protein_bind   lac operator: The lac repressor binds to the lac operator to inhibit transcription in E. coli. This inhibition can be relieved by adding lactose or isopropyl-β-D-thiogalactopyranoside (IPTG). lac repressor encoded by lacI
   7113..7143    -  promoter       lac promoter: promoter for the E. coli lac operon
   7158..7179    -  protein_bind   CAP binding site: CAP binding activates transcription in the presence of cAMP. E. coli catabolite activator protein
   7192..7284    -  CDS            lacI (fragment): lac repressor; lacI; The lac repressor binds to the lac operator to inhibit transcription in E. coli. This inhibition can be relieved by adding lactose or isopropyl-β-D-thiogalactopyranoside (IPTG).
   7467..8055    -  rep_origin     ori: high-copy-number ColE1/pMB1/pBR322/pUC origin of replication
   8226..9086    -  CDS            AmpR: β-lactamase; bla; confers resistance to ampicillin, carbenicillin, and related antibiotics
   9087..9191    -  promoter       AmpR promoter: bla
   9320..10121   -  CDS            URA3 (fragment): orotidine-5'-phosphate decarboxylase, required for uracil biosynthesis; S. cerevisiae URA3; yeast auxotrophic marker, counterselectable with 5-fluoroorotic acid (5-FOA)
  10122..10337   -  promoter       URA3 promoter: S. cerevisiae URA3
  10407..35      +  CDS            rop (fragment) (across the origin): Rop protein, which maintains plasmids at low copy number; rop
