[The description below was written by a language model from this plasmid's Addgene catalogue record and pLannotate feature annotations shown in this document.]
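Description:
YIplac211-SEC7-msCFPx6 is a yeast integrating plasmid built on the YIplac211 backbone and designed to replace the chromosomal SEC7 gene of Saccharomyces cerevisiae with a version tagged at its C terminus. No yeast replication origin is annotated, consistent with an integrating vector that persists in yeast only after recombining into the genome. In E. coli it is maintained through a high-copy ColE1/pUC-type origin and selected with ampicillin via the bla gene. Remnants of the lacZα/lac promoter region flank the cloning site. The yeast marker is URA3 under its own promoter, which allows selection for uracil prototrophy and counterselection with 5-FOA.

The insert, cloned between EcoRI and SphI, carries only the 3′ portion of the SEC7 coding sequence (under 600 bp), with no promoter of its own. It is followed by six tandem copies of a monomeric superfolder fluorescent protein. The annotation software labels these repeats msGFP2, evidently the closest match in its database, whereas the catalogue identifies them as the cyan variant msCFP. Downstream lies unannotated sequence plus a match to a predicted yeast ORF (YD169), presumably genomic sequence from beyond SEC7 that serves as the second homology arm.

In the pop-in/pop-out scheme, integration at SEC7 is selected on medium lacking uracil. A second recombination that excises the backbone is then selected on 5-FOA, leaving Sec7-msCFPx6 expressed from the native locus without marker sequences. Sec7 is a Golgi-associated protein, so the sixfold tag presumably gives a bright marker for imaging.

The repository's sequencing result is 40 bp shorter than the depositor's sequence and shows a frameshift near the end of URA3. The depositor states that this should not affect selection.
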