Addgene plasmid #105268: YIplac211-SEC7-msCFPx6
Purpose: Plasmid for pop-in/pop-out replacement of Sec7 with Sec7-msCFPx6.
Depositing lab: Benjamin Glick. Depositing organization: University of Chicago. Publication: Budding Yeast Has a Minimal Endomembrane System. Day KJ, Casler JC, Glick BS. Dev Cell. 2018 Jan 8;44(1):56-72.e4. doi: 10.1016/j.devcel.2017.12.014. Epub 2018 Jan 8. PubMed 29316441.
Backbone
  Vector backbone: YIplac211
  Backbone size w/o insert (bp): 3797
  Total vector size (bp): 10447
  Vector type: Yeast Expression
  Selectable markers: URA3
Growth in bacteria
  Bacterial resistance: Ampicillin, 100 μg/mL
  Growth temperature: 37°C
  Growth strain: DH5alpha
  Copy number: Unknown
Gene/Insert
  Gene/Insert name: Sec7 portion
  Species: S. cerevisiae (budding yeast)
  Entrez Gene: SEC7 (a.k.a. YDR170C)
  Tag / fusion protein: msCFPx6 (C terminal on insert)
  Cloning method: Restriction Enzyme; 5′ cloning site EcoRI (not destroyed); 3′ cloning site SphI (not destroyed)
  Sequencing primers: 5′ M13 FORWARD; 3′ M13 REVERSE
Terms and licenses: Academic/Nonprofit Terms; Industry Terms: Not Available to Industry
Depositor comments: Addgene's quality control identified a frameshift at Q266 of URA3. The depositing lab states that this mutation should not affect selection.
How to cite: YIplac211-SEC7-msCFPx6 was a gift from Benjamin Glick (Addgene plasmid # 105268 ; http://n2t.net/addgene:105268 ; RRID:Addgene_105268)
